>Addgene plasmid #23659 | pDONR223-TPK1 | depositor partial sequence | sequence record 11213 | Author sequence
ATGGAGCATGCCTTTACCCCGTTGGAGCCCCTGCTTTCCACTGGGAATTTGAAGTACTGCCTTGTAATTC
TTAATCAGCCTTTGGACAACTATTTTCGTCATCTTTGGAACAAAGCTCTTTTAAGAGCCTGTGCCGATGG
AGGTGCCAACCGCTTATATGATATCACCGAAGGAGAGAGAGAAAGCTTTTTGCCTGAATTCATCAATGGA
GACTTTGATTCTATTAGGCCTGAAGTCAGAGAATACTATGCTACTAAGGGATGTGAGCTCATTTCAACTC
CTGATCAAGACCACACTGACTTTACTAAGTGCCTTAAAATGCTCCAAAAGAAGATAGAAGAAAAAGACTT
AAAGGTTGATGTGATCGTGACACTGGGAGGCCTTGCTGGGCGTTTTGACCAGATTATGGCATCTGTGAAT
ACCTTGTTCCAAGCGACTCACATCACTCCTTTTCCAATTATAATAATCCAAGAGGAATCGCTGATCTACC
TGCTCCAACCAGGAAAGCACAGGTTGCATGTAGACACTGGAATGGAGGGTGATTGGTGTGGCCTTATTCC
TGTTGGACAGCCTTGTAGTCAGGTTACAACCACAGGCCTCAAGTGGAACCTCACAAATGATGTGCTTGCT
TTTGGAACATTGGTCAGTACTTCCAATACCTACGACGGGTCTGGTGTTGTGACTGTGGAAACTGACCACC
CACTCCTCTGGACCATGGCCATCAAAAGCTAA
