>Addgene plasmid #23659 | pDONR223-TPK1 | addgene partial sequence | sequence record 29551 | 23659 with M13pUC-fwd
TCGGGCCCAAATAATGATTTTATTTTGACTGATAGTGACCTGTTCGTTGCAACAAATTGATGAGCAATGC
TTTTTTATAATGCCAACTTTGTACAAAAAAGTTGGCATGGAGCATGCCTTTACCCCGTTGGAGCCCCTGC
TTTCCACTGGGAATTTGAAGTACTGCCTTGTAATTCTTAATCAGCCTTTGGACAACTATTTTCGTCATCT
TTGGAACAAAGCTCTTTTAAGAGCCTGTGCCGATGGAGGTGCCAACCGCTTATATGATATCACCGAAGGA
GAGAGAGAAAGCTTTTTGCCTGAATTCATCAATGGAGACTTTGATTCTATTAGGCCTGAAGTCAGAGAAT
ACTATGCTACTAAGGGATGTGAGCTCATTTCAACTCCTGATCAAGACCACACTGACTTTACTAAGTGCCT
TAAAATGCTCCAAAAGAAGATAGAAGAAAAAGACTTAAAGGTTGATGTGATCGTGACACTGGGAGGCCTT
GCTGGGCGTTTTGACCAGATTATGGCATCTGTGAATACCTTGTTCCAAGCGACTCACATCACTCCTTTTC
CAATTATAATAATCCAAGAGGAATCGCTGATCTACCTGCTCCAACCAGGAAAGCACAGGTTGCATGTAGA
CACTGGAATGGAGGGTGATTGGTGTGGCCTTATTCCTGTTGGACAGCCTTGTAGTCAGGTTACAACCACA
GGCCTCAAGT
