[The description below was written by a language model from this plasmid's Addgene catalogue record.]
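Description:
pDONR223-TPK1 is a Gateway entry clone built on the Invitrogen pDONR223 donor backbone (about 5 kb without insert) and carrying the human TPK1 open reading frame, which encodes thiamin pyrophosphokinase 1. The 732 bp insert was introduced by Gateway recombination. In a clone of this kind the ORF normally sits between attL-type recombination sites, although no feature table is provided to confirm the exact sites or other backbone elements. The plasmid is maintained in E. coli as a high-copy construct under spectinomycin selection. The insert can be sequenced from the flanking M13 forward and reverse priming sites. The record does not describe a specific origin of replication.

The ORF has no stop codon. This "open" configuration lets it be transferred by recombination into a destination vector that supplies a C-terminal epitope tag of choice together with a stop codon, producing an in-frame fusion. The entry vector carries no recorded promoter for expression in mammalian cells, and the depositors state that it should not be used directly for transfection. It serves as a shuttle and archival source of the coding sequence. The depositors point to a companion set of four lentiviral destination vectors (pLX301 to pLX304), available separately, for expressing ORFs of this type in mammalian cells. The plasmid is distributed as part of a kit of such ORF clones, and the associated publication concerns resistance to RAF inhibition through MAP kinase pathway reactivation. That context is consistent with use in ORF overexpression experiments, though the record does not describe a specific application for TPK1.
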