Addgene plasmid #23659: pDONR223-TPK1
Depositing lab: William Hahn & David Root. Depositing organization: Dana-Farber Cancer Institute. Publication: COT drives resistance to RAF inhibition through MAP kinase pathway reactivation. Johannessen CM, Boehm JS, Kim SY, Thomas SR, Wardwell L, Johnson LA, Emery CM, Stransky N, Cogdill AP, Barretina J, Caponigro G, Hieronymus H, Murray RR, Salehi-Ashtiani K, Hill DE, Vidal M, Zhao JJ, Yang X, Alkan O, Kim S, Harris JL, Wilson CJ, Myer VE, Finan PM, Root DE, Roberts TM, Golub T, Flaherty KT, Dummer R, Weber BL, Sellers WR, Schlegel R, Wargo JA, Hahn WC, Garraway LA. Nature. 2010 Dec 16;468(7326):968-72. doi: 10.1038/nature09627 PubMed 21107320.
Backbone
  Vector backbone: pDONR223
  Backbone manufacturer: Invitrogen
  Backbone size w/o insert (bp): 5005
  Vector type: Gateway Donor vector
Growth in bacteria
  Bacterial resistance: Spectinomycin, 50 μg/mL
  Growth temperature: 37°C
  Growth strain: DH5alpha
  Copy number: High Copy
Gene/Insert
  Gene/Insert name: TPK1 (alt name: thiamin pyrophosphokinase 1)
  Species: H. sapiens (human)
  Insert size (bp): 732
  Entrez Gene: TPK1 (a.k.a. HTPK1, PP20, THMD5)
  Cloning method: Gateway Cloning
  Sequencing primers: 5′ M13pUC-fwd; 3′ M13rev
Terms and licenses: Academic/Nonprofit Terms; Industry Terms: Not Available to Industry
Depositor comments: The ORF has no Stop codon. This design enables easy recombination into a destination vector to add an epitope tag of choice and Stop codon to the ORF. Do NOT use this plasmid directly for transfections. A set of 4 custom lentiviral vectors is available ( pLX301 (http://www.addgene.org/25895/) , pLX302 (http://www.addgene.org/25896/) , pLX303 (http://www.addgene.org/25897/) , pLX304 (http://www.addgene.org/25890/) ) to be used to express these ORFs in mammalian cells. These plasmids are not included in the kit and must be ordered separately.
How to cite: pDONR223-TPK1 was a gift from William Hahn & David Root (Addgene plasmid # 23659 ; http://n2t.net/addgene:23659 ; RRID:Addgene_23659)
